>Addgene plasmid #66979 | pcDNA3 Flag C/EBPb LAP | addgene partial sequence | sequence record 118667 | CMV-F 5'-CGCAAATGGGCGGTAGGCGTG-3'
CTATATAAGCAGAGCTCTCTGGCTAACTAGAGAACCCACTGCTTACTGGCTTATCGAAATTAATACGACT
CACTATAGGGAGACCCAAGCTTGGTACCGAGCTCGGATCCACTAGTAACGGCCGCCAGTGTGCTGGAATT
CGCCAGCATGGACTACAAAGACCATGACGGTGATTATAAAGATCATGACATCGATTACAAGGATGACGAT
GACAAGGAAGTGGCCAACTTCTACTACGAGCCCGACTGCCTGGCCTACGGGGCCAAGGCGGCCCGCGCCG
CGCCGCGCGCCCCCGCCGCCGAGCCGGCCATTGGCGAGCACGAGCGCGCCATCGACTTCAGCCCCTACCT
GGAGCCGCTCGCGCCCGCCGCGGACTTCGCCGCGCCCGCGCCCGCCCACCACGACTTCCTCTCCGACCTC
TTCGCCGACGACTACGGCGCCAAGCCGAGCAAGAAGCCGGCCGACTACGGTTACGTGAGCCTCGGCCGCG
CGGGCGCCAAGGCCGCGCCGCCCGCCTGCTTCCCGCCGCCGCCTCCCGCCGCGCTCAAGGCGGAGCCAGG
CTTCGAACCCGCGGACTGC
