>Addgene plasmid #66979 | pcDNA3 Flag C/EBPb LAP | addgene partial sequence | sequence record 118668 | SV40pro-F 5'-TATTTATGCAGAGGCCGAGG-3'
CAGAAGTAGTGAGGAGGCTTTTTTGGAGGCCTAGGCTTTTGCAAAAAGCTCCCGGGAGCTTGTATATCCA
TTTTCGGATCTGATCAAGAGACAGGATGAGGATCGTTTCGCATGATTGAACAAGATGGATTGCACGCAGG
TTCTCCGGCCGCTTGGGTGGAGAGGCTATTCGGCTATGACTGGGCACAACAGACAATCGGCTGCTCTGAT
GCCGCCGTGTTCCGGCTGTCAGCGCAGGGGCGCCCGGTTCTTTTTGTCAAGACCGACCTGTCCGGTGCCC
TGAATGAACTGCAGGACGAGGCAGCGCGGCTATCGTGGCTGGCCACGACGGGCGTTCCTTGCGCAGCTGT
GCTCGACGTTGTCACTGAAGCGGGAAGGGACTGGCTGCTATTGGGCGAAGTGCCGGGGCAGGATCTCCTG
TCATCTCACCTTGCTCCTGCCGAGAAAGTATCCATCATGGCTGATGCAATGCGGCGGCTGCATACGCTTG
ATCCGGCTACCTGCCCATTCGACCACCAAGCGAAACATCGCATCGAGCGAGCACGTACTCGGATGGAAGC
CGGTCTTGTCGATCAGGATGATCTGGACGAAGAGCATCAGGGGCTCGCGCCAGCCGAACTGTTCGCCAGG
CTCAAGGCGCGCATGCCCGACGGCGAGGATCTCGTCGTGACCCATGGCGATGCCTGCTTGCCGAATATCA
TGGTGGAAAATGGCCGCTTTTCTGGATTCATCGACTGTGGCCGGCTGGGTGTGGCGGACCGCTATCAGGA
CATAGCGTTGGCTACCCGTGATATTGCTGAAGAGCTTGGCGGCGAATGGGCTGACCGCTTCCTCGTGCTT
TACGGTATCGCCGCTCCCGATTCGCAGCGCATCGCCTTCTATCGCCTTCTTGACGAGTTCTTCTGAGCGG
GACTCTGGGG
