>Addgene plasmid #66979 | pcDNA3 Flag C/EBPb LAP | addgene partial sequence | sequence record 118669 | F1ori-R 5'-AGGGAAGAAAGCGAAAGGAG-3'
[73 nt withheld, positions 1-73]
GGGGATACCCCCTAGAGCCCCAGCTGGTTCTTTCCGCCTCAGAAGCCATAGAGCCCACCGCATCCCCAGC
ATGCCTGCTATTGTCTTCCCAATCCTCCCCCTTGCTGTCCTGCCCCACCCCACCCCCCAGAATAGAATGA
CACCTACTCAGACAATGCGATGCAATTTCCTCATTTTATTAGGAAAGGACAGTGGGAGTGGCACCTTCCA
GGGTCAAGGAAGGCACGGGGGAGGGGCAAACAACAGATGGCTGGCAACTAGAAGGCACAGTCGAGGCTGA
TCAGCGAGCTCTAGCATTTAGGTGACACTATAGAATAGGGCCCTCTAGATGCATGCTCGAGCTAGCAGTG
GCCCGCCGAGGCCAGCAGCGGCTCGGGCAGCTGCTTGAACAAGTTCCGCAGGGTGCTGAGCTCTCGCGAC
AGCTGCTCCACCTTCTTCTGCAGCCGCTCGTTCTCCGCCGTCAGCTCCAGCACCTTGTGCTGCGTCTCCA
GGTTGCGCATCTTGGCCTTGTCGCGGCTCTTGCGCACCGCGATGTTGTTGCGCTCGCGCCGCATCTTGTA
CTCGTCGCTCAGCTTGTCCACCGTCTTCTTGGCCTTGG
