[The description below was written by a language model from this plasmid's Addgene catalogue record.]
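Description:
pcDNA3 Flag C/EBPb LAP is a mammalian expression plasmid built on the Invitrogen pcDNA3 backbone (about 5.4 kb), giving a total construct of roughly 6.2 kb. It is propagated in E. coli as a high-copy plasmid under ampicillin selection. No feature table accompanies the record, so other backbone elements are not itemised. The standard pcDNA3 backbone normally also carries a polyadenylation signal downstream of the cloning site and a neomycin resistance cassette for G418 selection in mammalian cells, though the record does not confirm these for this plasmid.

The payload is an 828 bp insert encoding the LAP isoform of mouse C/EBP beta (Cebpb), a bZIP transcription factor. Cebpb gives rise to several isoforms through alternative translation start sites, and LAP is a longer, transactivation-competent form, in contrast to the truncated LIP isoform. The coding sequence was cloned between BamHI and XhoI sites, both of which are retained. It is transcribed from the strong constitutive CMV promoter. A 3xFlag epitope tag is fused to the N-terminus of the protein, allowing detection or immunoprecipitation with anti-Flag antibodies. T7 and SP6 are listed as the sequencing primers, consistent with the promoter sites that flank the pcDNA3 polylinker.

The stated purpose is expression of Flag-tagged mouse C/EBP beta LAP in mammalian cells, typically by transfection. The associated publication concerns how BET bromodomain inhibition affects hematopoietic transcription factor function in acute myeloid leukemia. This suggests use in studying C/EBP beta activity and its protein interactions in that setting, but the record does not describe specific experiments.
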