Addgene plasmid #66979: pcDNA3 Flag C/EBPb LAP
Purpose: Expression plasmid for mouse C/EBPb LAP; adds Flag tag to the N-terminus of protein
Depositing lab: Christopher Vakoc. Depositing organization: Cold Spring Harbor Laboratory. Publication: BET Bromodomain Inhibition Suppresses the Function of Hematopoietic Transcription Factors in Acute Myeloid Leukemia. Roe JS, Mercan F, Rivera K, Pappin DJ, Vakoc CR. Mol Cell. 2015 May 12. pii: S1097-2765(15)00267-1. doi: 10.1016/j.molcel.2015.04.011. PubMed 25982114.
Backbone
  Vector backbone: pcDNA3
  Backbone manufacturer: Invitrogen
  Backbone size w/o insert (bp): 5400
  Total vector size (bp): 6228
  Vector type: Mammalian Expression
Growth in bacteria
  Bacterial resistance: Ampicillin, 100 μg/mL
  Growth temperature: 37°C
  Growth strain: DH5alpha
  Copy number: High Copy
Gene/Insert
  Gene/Insert name: C/EBP beta (alt name: C/EBP beta LAP isoform)
  Species: M. musculus (mouse)
  Insert size (bp): 828
  Entrez Gene: Cebpb (a.k.a. C/EBPbeta, CRP2, IL-6DBP, LAP, LIP, NF-IL6, NF-M, Nfil6)
  Promoter: CMV
  Tag / fusion protein: 3xFlag (N terminal on insert)
  Cloning method: Restriction Enzyme; 5′ cloning site BamHI (not destroyed); 3′ cloning site XhoI (not destroyed)
  Sequencing primers: 5′ T7; 3′ SP6
Terms and licenses: Academic/Nonprofit Terms; Industry Terms: Not Available to Industry
How to cite: pcDNA3 Flag C/EBPb LAP was a gift from Christopher Vakoc (Addgene plasmid # 66979 ; http://n2t.net/addgene:66979 ; RRID:Addgene_66979)
